>Addgene plasmid #24145 | pFU-AgaIVA-VG | depositor full sequence | sequence record 11319 | Author sequence
GTCGACGGATCGGGAGATCTCCCGATCCCCTATGGTGCACTCTCAGTACAATCTGCTCTGATGCCGCATA
GTTAAGCCAGTATCTGCTCCCTGCTTGTGTGTTGGAGGTCGCTGAGTAGTGCGCGAGCAAAATTTAAGCT
ACAACAAGGCAAGGCTTGACCGACAATTGCATGAAGAATCTGCTTAGGGTTAGGCGTTTTGCGCTGCTTC
GCGATGTACGGGCCAGATATACGCGTTGACATTGATTATTGACTAGTTATTAATAGTAATCAATTACGGG
GTCATTAGTTCATAGCCCATATATGGAGTTCCGCGTTACATAACTTACGGTAAATGGCCCGCCTGGCTGA
CCGCCCAACGACCCCCGCCCATTGACGTCAATAATGACGTATGTTCCCATAGTAACGCCAATAGGGACTT
TCCATTGACGTCAATGGGTGGAGTATTTACGGTAAACTGCCCACTTGGCAGTACATCAAGTGTATCATAT
GCCAAGTACGCCCCCTATTGACGTCAATGACGGTAAATGGCCCGCCTGGCATTATGCCCAGTACATGACC
TTATGGGACTTTCCTACTTGGCAGTACATCTACGTATTAGTCATCGCTATTACCATGGTGATGCGGTTTT
GGCAGTACATCAATGGGCGTGGATAGCGGTTTGACTCACGGGGATTTCCAAGTCTCCACCCCATTGACGT
CAATGGGAGTTTGTTTTGGCACCAAAATCAACGGGACTTTCCAAAATGTCGTAACAACTCCGCCCCATTG
ACGCAAATGGGCGGTAGGCGTGTACGGTGGGAGGTCTATATAAGCAGCGCGTTTTGCCTGTACTGGGTCT
CTCTGGTTAGACCAGATCTGAGCCTGGGAGCTCTCTGGCTAACTAGGGAACCCACTGCTTAAGCCTCAAT
AAAGCTTGCCTTGAGTGCTTCAAGTAGTGTGTGCCCGTCTGTTGTGTGACTCTGGTAACTAGAGATCCCT
CAGACCCTTTTAGTCAGTGTGGAAAATCTCTAGCAGTGGCGCCCGAACAGGGACTTGAAAGCGAAAGGGA
AACCAGAGGAGCTCTCTCGACGCAGGACTCGGCTTGCTGAAGCGCGCACGGCAAGAGGCGAGGGGCGGCG
ACTGGTGAGTACGCCAAAAATTTTGACTAGCGGAGGCTAGAAGGAGAGAGATGGGTGCGAGAGCGTCAGT
ATTAAGCGGGGGAGAATTAGATCGCGATGGGAAAAAATTCGGTTAAGGCCAGGGGGAAAGAAAAAATATA
AATTAAAACATATAGTATGGGCAAGCAGGGAGCTAGAACGATTCGCAGTTAATCCTGGCCTGTTAGAAAC
ATCAGAAGGCTGTAGACAAATACTGGGACAGCTACAACCATCCCTTCAGACAGGATCAGAAGAACTTAGA
TCATTATATAATACAGTAGCAACCCTCTATTGTGTGCATCAAAGGATAGAGATAAAAGACACCAAGGAAG
CTTTAGACAAGATAGAGGAAGAGCAAAACAAAAGTAAGACCACCGCACAGCAAGCGGCCGCTGATCTTCA
GACCTGGAGGAGGAGATATGAGGGACAATTGGAGAAGTGAATTATATAAATATAAAGTAGTAAAAATTGA
ACCATTAGGAGTAGCACCCACCAAGGCAAAGAGAAGAGTGGTGCAGAGAGAAAAAAGAGCAGTGGGAATA
GGAGCTTTGTTCCTTGGGTTCTTGGGAGCAGCAGGAAGCACTATGGGCGCAGCGTCAATGACGCTGACGG
TACAGGCCAGACAATTATTGTCTGGTATAGTGCAGCAGCAGAACAATTTGCTGAGGGCTATTGAGGCGCA
ACAGCATCTGTTGCAACTCACAGTCTGGGGCATCAAGCAGCTCCAGGCAAGAATCCTGGCTGTGGAAAGA
TACCTAAAGGATCAACAGCTCCTGGGGATTTGGGGTTGCTCTGGAAAACTCATTTGCACCACTGCTGTGC
CTTGGAATGCTAGTTGGAGTAATAAATCTCTGGAACAGATTTGGAATCACACGACCTGGATGGAGTGGGA
CAGAGAAATTAACAATTACACAAGCTTAATACACTCCTTAATTGAAGAATCGCAAAACCAGCAAGAAAAG
AATGAACAAGAATTATTGGAATTAGATAAATGGGCAAGTTTGTGGAATTGGTTTAACATAACAAATTGGC
TGTGGTATATAAAATTATTCATAATGATAGTAGGAGGCTTGGTAGGTTTAAGAATAGTTTTTGCTGTACT
TTCTATAGTGAATAGAGTTAGGCAGGGATATTCACCATTATCGTTTCAGACCCACCTCCCAACCCCGAGG
GGACCCGACAGGCCCGAAGGAATAGAAGAAGAAGGTGGAGAGAGAGACAGAGACAGATCCATTCGATTAG
TGAACGGATCGGCACTGCGTGCGCCAATTCTGCAGACAAATGGCAGTATTCATCCACAATTTTAAAAGAA
AAGGGGGGATTGGGGGGTACAGTGCAGGGGAAAGAATAGTAGACATAATAGCAACAGACATACAAACTAA
AGAATTACAAAAACAAATTACAAAAATTCAAAATTTTCGGGTTTATTACAGGGACAGCAGAGATCCAGTT
TGGTTAATTAAGGGTGCAGCGATCTGGCCTCCGCGCCGGGTTTTGGCGCCTCCCGCGGGCGCCCCCCTCC
TCACGGCGAGCGCTGCCACGTCAGACGAAGGGCGCAGCGAGCGTCCTGATCCTTCCGCCCGGACGCTCAG
GACAGCGGCCCGCTGCTCATAAGACTCGGCCTTAGAACCCCAGTATCAGCAGAAGGACATTTTAGGACGG
GACTTGGGTGACTCTAGGGCACTGGTTTTCTTTCCAGAGAGCGGAACAGGCGAGGAAAAGTAGTCCCTTC
TCGGCGATTCTGCGGAGGGATCTCCGTGGGGCGGTGAACGCCGATGATTATATAAGGACGCGCCGGGTGT
GGCACAGCTAGTTCCGTCGCAGCCGGGATTTGGGTCGCGGTTCTTGTTTGTGGATCGCTGTGATCGTCAC
TTGGTGAGTAGCGGGCTGCTGGGCTGGCCGGGGCTTTCGTGGCCGCCGGGCCGCTCGGTGGGACGGAAGC
GTGTGGAGAGACCGCCAAGGGCTGTAGTCTGGGTCCGCGAGCAAGGTTGCCCTGAACTGGGGGTTGGGGG
GAGCGCAGCAAAATGGCGGCTGTTCCCGAGTCTTGAATGGAAGACGCTTGTGAGGCGGGCTGTGAGGTCG
TTGAAACAAGGTGGGGGGCATGGTGGGCGGCAAGAACCCAAGGTCTTGAGGCCTTCGCTAATGCGGGAAA
GCTCTTATTCGGGTGAGATGGGCTGGGGCACCATCTGGGGACCCTGACGTGAAGTTTGTCACTGACTGGA
GAACTCGGGTTTGTCGTCTGGTTGCGGGGGCGGCAGTTATGCGGTGCCGTTGGGCAGTGCACCCGTACCT
TTGGGAGCGCGCGCCTCGTCGTGTCGTGACGTCACCCGTTCTGTTGGCTTATAATGCAGGGTGGGGCCAC
CTGCCGGTAGGTGTGCGGTAGGCTTTTCTCCGTCGCAGGACGCAGGGTTCGGGCCTAGGGTAGGCTCTCC
TGAATCGACAGGCGCCGGACCTCTGGTGAGGGGAGGGATAAGTGAGGCGTCAGTTTCTTTGGTCGGTTTT
ATGTACCTATCTTCTTAAGTAGCTGAAGCTCCGGTTTTGAACTATGCGCTCGGGGTTGGCGAGTGTGTTT
TGTGAAGTTTTTTAGGCACCTTTTGAAATGTAATCATTTGGGTCAATATGTAATTTTCAGTGTTAGACTA
GTAAATTGTCCGCTAAATTCTGGCCGTTTTTGGCTTTTTTGTTAGACGAAGCTTGGGCTGCAGGTCGACT
CTAGAGGATCCCCGGGTACCGGTGCCACCATGTCTGCACTTCTGATCCTAGCTCTTGTTGGAGCTGCAGT
TGCTGTGAGCAAGGGCGAGGAGCTGTTCACCGGGGTGGTGCCCATCCTGGTCGAGCTGGACGGCGACGTA
AACGGCCACAAGTTCAGCGTGTCCGGCGAGGGCGAGGGCGATGCCACCTACGGCAAGCTGACCCTGAAGC
TGATCTGCACCACCGGCAAGCTGCCCGTGCCCTGGCCCACCCTCGTGACCACCCTGGGCTACGGCCTGCA
GTGCTTCGCCCGCTACCCCGACCACATGAAGCAGCACGACTTCTTCAAGTCCGCCATGCCCGAAGGCTAC
GTCCAGGAGCGCACCATCTTCTTCAAGGACGACGGCAACTACAAGACCCGCGCCGAGGTGAAGTTCGAGG
GCGACACCCTGGTGAACCGCATCGAGCTGAAGGGCATCGACTTCAAGGAGGACGGCAACATCCTGGGGCA
CAAGCTGGAGTACAACTACAACAGCCACAACGTCTATATCACCGCCGACAAGCAGAAGAACGGCATCAAG
GCCAACTTCAAGATCCGCCACAACATCGAGGACGGCGGCGTGCAGCTCGCCGACCACTACCAGCAGAACA
CCCCCATCGGCGACGGCCCCGTGCTGCTGCCCGACAACCACTATCTGAGCTACCAGTCCGCCCTGAGCAA
AGACCCCAACGAGAAGCGCGATCACATGGTCCTGCTGGAGTTCGTGACCGCCGCCGGGATCACTCTCGGC
ATGGACGAGCTGTACAAGTCCGGCCGGACTCAGATCTTAAAGAAGAAGTGCATCGCCAAGGACTACGGCA
GGTGCAAGTGGGGCGGCACCCCCTGCTGTAGGGGCAGGGGCTGCATCTGTAGCATCATGGGCACCAACTG
CGAGTGCAAGCCCAGGCTGATCATGGAGGGCCTGGGCCTGGCCATCGATTACAAAGACGATGACGACAAG
CTTGCGGCCGCTGGTAACGGAAATGGCAACGGGAATGGTAACGGAAACGGCAACGGGGATGGTAATGGAG
GTGCACTCTGCAACGGTGCTGGCTTTGCTACCCCGGTGACCTTGGCCCTGGTCCCAGCACTCCTAGCTAC
CTTCTGGAGCTTGCTGTAAGAATTCGATATCAAGCTTATCGATAATCAACCTCTGGATTACAAAATTTGT
GAAAGATTGACTGGTATTCTTAACTATGTTGCTCCTTTTACGCTATGTGGATACGCTGCTTTAATGCCTT
TGTATCATGCTATTGCTTCCCGTATGGCTTTCATTTTCTCCTCCTTGTATAAATCCTGGTTGCTGTCTCT
TTATGAGGAGTTGTGGCCCGTTGTCAGGCAACGTGGCGTGGTGTGCACTGTGTTTGCTGACGCAACCCCC
ACTGGTTGGGGCATTGCCACCACCTGTCAGCTCCTTTCCGGGACTTTCGCTTTCCCCCTCCCTATTGCCA
CGGCGGAACTCATCGCCGCCTGCCTTGCCCGCTGCTGGACAGGGGCTCGGCTGTTGGGCACTGACAATTC
CGTGGTGTTGTCGGGGAAATCATCGTCCTTTCCTTGGCTGCTCGCCTGTGTTGCCACCTGGATTCTGCGC
GGGACGTCCTTCTGCTACGTCCCTTCGGCCCTCAATCCAGCGGACCTTCCTTCCCGCGGCCTGCTGCCGG
CTCTGCGGCCTCTTCCGCGTCTTCGCCTTCGCCCTCAGACGAGTCGGATCTCCCTTTGGGCCGCCTCCCC
GCATCGATACCGTCGACCTCGAGACCTAGAAAAACATGGAGCAATCACAAGTAGCAATACAGCAGCTACC
AATGCTGATTGTGCCTGGCTAGAAGCACAAGAGGAGGAGGAGGTGGGTTTTCCAGTCACACCTCAGGTAC
CTTTAAGACCAATGACTTACAAGGCAGCTGTAGATCTTAGCCACTTTTTAAAAGAAAAGGGGGGACTGGA
AGGGCTAATTCACTCCCAACGAAGACAAGATATCCTTGATCTGTGGATCTACCACACACAAGGCTACTTC
CCTGATTGGCAGAACTACACACCAGGGCCAGGGATCAGATATCCACTGACCTTTGGATGGTGCTACAAGC
TAGTACCAGTTGAGCAAGAGAAGGTAGAAGAAGCCAATGAAGGAGAGAACACCCGCTTGTTACACCCTGT
GAGCCTGCATGGGATGGATGACCCGGAGAGAGAAGTATTAGAGTGGAGGTTTGACAGCCGCCTAGCATTT
CATCACATGGCCCGAGAGCTGCATCCGGACTGTACTGGGTCTCTCTGGTTAGACCAGATCTGAGCCTGGG
AGCTCTCTGGCTAACTAGGGAACCCACTGCTTAAGCCTCAATAAAGCTTGCCTTGAGTGCTTCAAGTAGT
GTGTGCCCGTCTGTTGTGTGACTCTGGTAACTAGAGATCCCTCAGACCCTTTTAGTCAGTGTGGAAAATC
TCTAGCAGGGCCCGTTTAAACCCGCTGATCAGCCTCGACTGTGCCTTCTAGTTGCCAGCCATCTGTTGTT
TGCCCCTCCCCCGTGCCTTCCTTGACCCTGGAAGGTGCCACTCCCACTGTCCTTTCCTAATAAAATGAGG
AAATTGCATCGCATTGTCTGAGTAGGTGTCATTCTATTCTGGGGGGTGGGGTGGGGCAGGACAGCAAGGG
GGAGGATTGGGAAGACAATAGCAGGCATGCTGGGGATGCGGTGGGCTCTATGGCTTCTGAGGCGGAAAGA
ACCAGCTGGGGCTCTAGGGGGTATCCCC
[124 nt withheld, positions 6609-6732]
C
[91 nt withheld, positions 6734-6824]
A
[49 nt withheld, positions 6826-6874]
CCTTTGACGTTGGAGTCCACGTTCTTT
[37 nt withheld, positions 6902-6938]
ACCCTATCTCGGTCTATTCTTTTGATTTATAAGGGATTTTGCCGATTTCGGCCTATTGGTTAAAAAATGA
GCTGATTTAACAAAAATTTAACGCGAATTAATTCTGTGGAATGTGTGTCAGTTAGGGTGTGGAAAGTCCC
CAGGCTCCCCAGCAGGCAGAAGTATGCAAAGCATGCATCTCAATTAGTCAGCAACCAGGTGTGGAAAGTC
CCCAGGCTCCCCAGCAGGCAGAAGTATGCAAAGCATGCATCTCAATTAGTCAGCAACCATAGTCCCGCCC
CTAACTCCGCCCATCCCGCCCCTAACTCCGCCCAGTTCCGCCCATTCTCCGCCCCATGGCTGACTAATTT
TTTTTATTTATGCAGAGGCCGAGGCCGCCTCTGCCTCTGAGCTATTCCAGAAGTAGTGAGGAGGCTTTTT
TGGAGGCCTAGGCTTTTGCAAAAAGCTCCCGGGAGCTTGTATATCCATTTTCGGATCTGATCAGCACGTG
TTGACAATTAATCATCGGCATAGTATATCGGCATAGTATAATACGACAAGGTGAGGAACTAAACCATGGC
CAAGTTGACCAGTGCCGTTCCGGTGCTCACCGCGCGCGACGTCGCCGGAGCGGTCGAGTTCTGGACCGAC
CGGCTCGGGTTCTCCCGGGACTTCGTGGAGGACGACTTCGCCGGTGTGGTCCGGGACGACGTGACCCTGT
TCATCAGCGCGGTCCAGGACCAGGTGGTGCCGGACAACACCCTGGCCTGGGTGTGGGTGCGCGGCCTGGA
CGAGCTGTACGCCGAGTGGTCGGAGGTCGTGTCCACGAACTTCCGGGACGCCTCCGGGCCGGCCATGACC
GAGATCGGCGAGCAGCCGTGGGGGCGGGAGTTCGCCCTGCGCGACCCGGCCGGCAACTGCGTGCACTTCG
TGGCCGAGGAGCAGGACTGACACGTGCTACGAGATTTCGATTCCACCGCCGCCTTCTATGAAAGGTTGGG
CTTCGGAATCGTTTTCCGGGACGCCGGCTGGATGATCCTCCAGCGCGGGGATCTCATGCTGGAGTTCTTC
GCCCACCCCAACTTGTTTATTGCAGCTTATAATGGTTACAAATAAAGCAATAGCATCACAAATTTCACAA
ATAAAGCATTTTTTTCACTGCATTCTAGTTGTGGTTTGTCCAAACTCATCAATGTATCTTATCATGTCTG
TATACCGTCGACCTCTAGCTAGAGCTTGGCGTAATCATGGTCATAGCTGTTTCCTGTGTGAAATTGTTAT
CCGCTCACAATTCCACACAACATACGAGCCGGAAGCATAAAGTGTAAAGCCTGGGGTGCCTAATGAGTGA
GCTAACTCACATTAATTGCGTTGCGCTCACTGCCCGCTTTCCAGTCGGGAAACCTGTCGTGCCAGCTGCA
TTAATGAATCGGCCAACGCGCGGGGAGAGGCGGTTTGCGTATTGGGCGCTCTTCCGCTTCCTCGCTCACT
GACTCGCTGCGCTCGGTCGTTCGGCTGCGGCGAGCGGTATCAGCTCACTCAAAGGCGGTAATACGGTTAT
CCACAGAATCAGGGGATAACGCAGGAAAGAACATGTGAGCAAAAGGCCAGCAAAAGGCCAGGAACCGTAA
AAAGGCCGCGTTGCTGGCGTTTTTCCATAGGCTCCGCCCCCCTGACGAGCATCACAAAAATCGACGCTCA
AGTCAGAGGTGGCGAAACCCGACAGGACTATAAAGATACCAGGCGTTTCCCCCTGGAAGCTCCCTCGTGC
GCTCTCCTGTTCCGACCCTGCCGCTTACCGGATACCTGTCCGCCTTTCTCCCTTCGGGAAGCGTGGCGCT
TTCTCATAGCTCACGCTGTAGGTATCTCAGTTCGGTGTAGGTCGTTCGCTCCAAGCTGGGCTGTGTGCAC
GAACCCCCCGTTCAGCCCGACCGCTGCGCCTTATCCGGTAACTATCGTCTTGAGTCCAACCCGGTAAGAC
ACGACTTATCGCCACTGGCAGCAGCCACTGGTAACAGGATTAGCAGAGCGAGGTATGTAGGCGGTGCTAC
AGAGTTCTTGAAGTGGTGGCCTAACTACGGCTACACTAGAAGAACAGTATTTGGTATCTGCGCTCTGCTG
AAGCCAGTTACCTTCGGAAAAAGAGTTGGTAGCTCTTGATCCGGCAAACAAACCACCGCTGGTAGCGGTG
GTTTTTTTGTTTGCAAGCAGCAGATTACGCGCAGAAAAAAAGGATCTCAAGAAGATCCTTTGATCTTTTC
TACGGGGTCTGACGCTCAGTGGAACGAAAACTCACGTTAAGGGATTTTGGTCATGAGATTATCAAAAAGG
ATCTTCACCTAGATCCTTTTAAATTAAAAATGAAGTTTTAAATCAATCTAAAGTATATATGAGTAAACTT
GGTCTGACAGTTACCAATGCTTAATCAGTGAGGCACCTATCTCAGCGATCTGTCTATTTCGTTCATCCAT
AGTTGCCTGACTCCCCGTCGTGTAGATAACTACGATACGGGAGGGCTTACCATCTGGCCCCAGTGCTGCA
ATGATACCGCGAGACCCACGCTCACCGGCTCCAGATTTATCAGCAATAAACCAGCCAGCCGGAAGGGCCG
AGCGCAGAAGTGGTCCTGCAACTTTATCCGCCTCCATCCAGTCTATTAATTGTTGCCGGGAAGCTAGAGT
AAGTAGTTCGCCAGTTAATAGTTTGCGCAACGTTGTTGCCATTGCTACAGGCATCGTGGTGTCACGCTCG
TCGTTTGGTATGGCTTCATTCAGCTCCGGTTCCCAACGATCAAGGCGAGTTACATGATCCCCCATGTTGT
GCAAAAAAGCGGTTAGCTCCTTCGGTCCTCCGATCGTTGTCAGAAGTAAGTTGGCCGCAGTGTTATCACT
CATGGTTATGGCAGCACTGCATAATTCTCTTACTGTCATGCCATCCGTAAGATGCTTTTCTGTGACTGGT
GAGTACTCAACCAAGTCATTCTGAGAATAGTGTATGCGGCGACCGAGTTGCTCTTGCCCGGCGTCAATAC
GGGATAATACCGCGCCACATAGCAGAACTTTAAAAGTGCTCATCATTGGAAAACGTTCTTCGGGGCGAAA
ACTCTCAAGGATCTTACCGCTGTTGAGATCCAGTTCGATGTAACCCACTCGTGCACCCAACTGATCTTCA
GCATCTTTTACTTTCACCAGCGTTTCTGGGTGAGCAAAAACAGGAAGGCAAAATGCCGCAAAAAAGGGAA
TAAGGGCGACACGGAAATGTTGAATACTCATACTCTTCCTTTTTCAATATTATTGAAGCATTTATCAGGG
TTATTGTCTCATGAGCGGATACATATTTGAATGTATTTAGAAAAATAAACAAATAGGGGTTCCGCGCACA
TTTCCCCGAAAAGTGCCACCTGAC
Features (pLannotate 1.2.2; 34 found; start..end, strand, type, name):
     31..83      -  misc_feature   bom (fragment): basis of mobility region from pBR322
    238..617     +  enhancer       CMV enhancer: human cytomegalovirus immediate early enhancer
    618..817     +  promoter       CMV promoter: human cytomegalovirus (CMV) immediate early promoter
    835..1015    +  LTR            5' LTR (truncated): truncated 5' long terminal repeat (LTR) from HIV-1
   1062..1187    +  misc_feature   HIV-1 Ψ: packaging signal of human immunodeficiency virus type 1
   1171..1534    +  CDS            HIV-1 gag (fragment): gag protein from human immunodeficiency virus 1; gag
   1680..1913    +  misc_feature   RRE: The Rev response element (RRE) of HIV-1 allows for Rev-dependent mRNA export from the nucleus to the cytoplasm.
   2290..2390    +  CDS            Rev (fragment): human immunodeficiency virus 1 (HIV-1) Rev protein; rev; enhances nuclear export of unspliced and incompletely spliced viral mRNAs
   2440..2557    +  misc_feature   cPPT/CTS: central polypurine tract and central termination sequence of HIV-1
   2616..3827    +  promoter       UbC promoter: human ubiquitin C promoter
   3838..3871    -  misc_feature   MCS (fragment): pUC18/19 multiple cloning site
   3880..3924    +  CDS            preprotrypsin leader: leader sequence from mouse preprotrypsin
   3925..4638    +  CDS            Venus: Venus is a basic (constitutively fluorescent) yellow fluorescent protein published in 2002, derived from Aequorea victoria. It is reported to be a rapidly-maturing weak dimer with moderate acid sensitivity.
   4660..4803    +  CDS            TX23A_AGEAP: Experimental evidence at protein level: Swiss-Prot protein existence level 1. Omega-agatoxins inhibit neuronal voltage-gated calcium channels. This toxin acts by modifying the gating of the high voltage activated P-type Cav2.1/CACNA1A channel. Is a potent blocker in both insect and mammalian central neurons. From Agelenopsis aperta (North American funnel-web spider) (Agelenopsis gertschi).
   4906..4986    +  CDS            Lynx1 (fragment): LYNX1_MOUSE - Experimental evidence at protein level: Swiss-Prot protein existence level 1. Acts in different tissues through interaction to nicotinic acetylcholine receptors (nAChRs) (PubMed:10402197). The proposed role as modulator of nAChR activity seems to be dependent on the nAChR subtype and stoichiometry, and to involve an effect on nAChR trafficking and its cell surface expression, and on single channel properties of the nAChR inserted in the plasma membrane.Modulates functional properties of nicotinic acetylcholine receptors (nAChRs) to prevent excessive excitation, and hence neurodeg
   4990..5014    +  misc_feature   MCS (fragment): pBluescript multiple cloning site
   5014..5602    +  misc_feature   WPRE: woodchuck hepatitis virus posttranscriptional regulatory element
   5539..6120    +  CDS            nef (fragment): NEF_HV1H2 - Experimental evidence at protein level: Swiss-Prot protein existence level 1. Extracellular Nef protein targets CD4(+) T-lymphocytes for apoptosis by interacting with CXCR4 surface receptors. From Human immunodeficiency virus type 1 group M subtype B (isolate HXB2) (HIV-1).
   6127..6307    +  LTR            5' LTR (truncated): truncated 5' long terminal repeat (LTR) from HIV-1
   6339..6563    +  polyA_signal   bGH poly(A) signal: bovine growth hormone polyadenylation signal
   6567..6588    +  promoter       SV40 promoter (fragment): SV40 enhancer and early promoter
   6609..7037    +  rep_origin     f1 ori (sequence partly withheld): f1 bacteriophage origin of replication; arrow indicates direction of (+) strand synthesis
   7051..7380    +  promoter       SV40 promoter: SV40 enhancer and early promoter
   7428..7475    +  promoter       EM7 promoter: synthetic bacterial promoter&nbsp
   7494..7868    +  CDS            BleoR: antibiotic-binding protein; Sh ble from Streptoalloteichus hindustanus; confers resistance to bleomycin, phleomycin, and Zeocin™
   7878..8003    +  CDS            ble (fragment): BLE_KLEPN - Experimental evidence at protein level: Swiss-Prot protein existence level 1. Binding protein with a strong affinity to the bleomycin family of antibiotics. Binds to CL990; an antimitotic-antibiotic compound. From Klebsiella pneumoniae.
   7998..8119    +  polyA_signal   SV40 poly(A) signal: SV40 polyadenylation signal
   8192..8208    -  protein_bind   lac operator: The lac repressor binds to the lac operator to inhibit transcription in E. coli. This inhibition can be relieved by adding lactose or isopropyl-β-D-thiogalactopyranoside (IPTG). lac repressor encoded by lacI
   8216..8246    -  promoter       lac promoter: promoter for the E. coli lac operon
   8261..8282    -  protein_bind   CAP binding site: CAP binding activates transcription in the presence of cAMP. E. coli catabolite activator protein
   8295..8387    -  CDS            lacI (fragment): lac repressor; lacI; The lac repressor binds to the lac operator to inhibit transcription in E. coli. This inhibition can be relieved by adding lactose or isopropyl-β-D-thiogalactopyranoside (IPTG).
   8570..9158    -  rep_origin     ori: high-copy-number ColE1/pMB1/pBR322/pUC origin of replication
   9329..10189   -  CDS            AmpR: β-lactamase; bla; confers resistance to ampicillin, carbenicillin, and related antibiotics
  10190..10294   -  promoter       AmpR promoter: bla
