[The description below was written by a language model from this plasmid's Addgene catalogue record and pLannotate feature annotations shown in this document.]
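Description:
pFU-AgaIVA-VG is a third-generation-style HIV-1 lentiviral transfer plasmid built on the pFUGW backbone, intended for mammalian expression by transfection or after packaging into lentiviral particles. It is maintained in E. coli through a high-copy ColE1/pUC origin with ampicillin resistance, and low-recombination strains are recommended because of the repeated LTR sequences. The backbone also carries an f1 origin and an SV40/EM7-driven bleomycin/Zeocin resistance cassette that lies outside the LTRs. A CMV enhancer/promoter fused to a truncated 5' LTR drives genomic RNA production in packaging cells. It is followed by the Ψ packaging signal with a gag fragment, the RRE for Rev-dependent export, and the cPPT/CTS. A WPRE sits downstream of the transgene to boost expression, followed by a truncated 3' LTR and a bGH polyadenylation signal.

The payload, cloned between AgeI and EcoRI, is expressed from the human ubiquitin C promoter and encodes a membrane-tethered toxin. A preprotrypsin secretion leader is followed by the yellow fluorescent protein Venus, then the mature ω-agatoxin IVA peptide, and finally a C-terminal fragment of Lynx1 that supplies the GPI-anchor signal. The catalogue name also lists a FLAG tag, which the feature table does not annotate separately. The catalogue's species field names Conus magus, whereas the annotation identifies the toxin as coming from the funnel-web spider Agelenopsis aperta. Because this toxin blocks P-type Cav2.1 voltage-gated calcium channels, anchoring it to the cell surface should restrict channel inhibition to the expressing cell. Venus marks the expressing cells. According to the associated publication, such tethered toxins are used to silence neurotransmission in genetically targeted neurons.
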