Addgene plasmid #24145: pFU-AgaIVA-VG
Depositing lab: Ines Ibanez-Tallon. Depositing organization: Max-Delbrueck-Centrum fuer Molekulare Medizin (MDC). Publication: Silencing neurotransmission with membrane-tethered toxins. Auer S, Sturzebecher AS, Juttner R, Santos-Torres J, Hanack C, Frahm S, Liehl B, Ibanez-Tallon I. Nat Methods. 2010 Mar;7(3):229-36. doi: 10.1038/nmeth.1425. Epub 2010 Feb 7. PubMed 20139968.
Backbone
  Vector backbone: pFUGW
  Backbone size w/o insert (bp): 9204
  Vector type: Mammalian Expression, Lentiviral
Growth in bacteria
  Bacterial resistance: Ampicillin, 100 μg/mL
  Growth temperature: 37°C
  Growth strain: Stbl3
  Growth instructions: Use low-recombination strains like Hb101 or Stbl3.
  Copy number: High Copy
Gene/Insert
  Gene/Insert name: Venus-AgatoxinIVA-FLAG-GPI anchor
  Species: H. sapiens (human); Conus magus, Aequorea victoria
  Insert size (bp): 1110
  Cloning method: Restriction Enzyme; 5′ cloning site AgeI (not destroyed); 3′ cloning site EcoRI (not destroyed)
  Sequencing primers: 5′ GTCCGCTAAATTCTGGC; 3′ GCCATACGGGAAGCAATAG
Terms and licenses: Academic/Nonprofit Terms; Industry Terms: Not Available to Industry
How to cite: pFU-AgaIVA-VG was a gift from Ines Ibanez-Tallon (Addgene plasmid # 24145 ; http://n2t.net/addgene:24145 ; RRID:Addgene_24145)
