>Addgene plasmid #24145 | pFU-AgaIVA-VG | addgene partial sequence | sequence record 29928 | 24145 with EGFP-C
GAGCTGTACAAGTCCGGCCGGACTCAGATCTTAAAGAAGAAGTGCATCGCCAAGGACTACGGCAGGTGCA
AGTGGGGCGGCACCCCCTGCTGTAGGGGCAGGGGCTGCATCTGTAGCATCATGGGCACCAACTGCGAGTG
CAAGCCCAGGCTGATCATGGAGGGCCTGGGCCTGGCCATCGATTACAAAGACGATGACGACAAGCTTGCG
GCCGCTGGTAACGGAAATGGCAACGGGAATGGTAACGGAAACGGCAACGGGGATGGTAATGGAGGTGCAC
TCTGCAACGGTGCTGGCTTTGCTACCCCGGTGACCTTGGCCCTGGTCCCAGCACTCCTAGCTACCTTCTG
GAGCTTGCTGTAAGAATTCGATATCAAGCTTATCGATAATCAACCTCTGGATTACAAAATTTGTGAAAGA
TTGACTGGTATTCTTAACTATGTTGCTCCTTTTACGCTATGTGGATACGCTGCTTTAATGCCTTTGTATC
ATGCTATTGCTTCCCGTATGGCTTTCATTTTCTCCTCCTTGTATAAATCCTGGTTGCTGTCTCTTTATGA
GGAGTTGTGGCCCGTTGTCAGGCAACGTGGCGTGGTGTGCACTGTGTTTGCTGACGCAACCCNCACTGGT
TGGGGCATTGCCACCACC
